>Addgene plasmid #208374 | Lenti-TO-Δ37 PPM1H-TMEM115-HA | addgene full sequence | sequence record 465046 | Addgene NGS Result
AGGTCGCCAAAGAGGAAAGAGAGACACCCACCACCGACAGCATGCCCCCCCTGCTGAAGCAGGCCATCGA
GCTGTTCGACAGACAGGGCGCCGAGCCCGCCTTCCTGTTCGGCCTGGAACTGATCATCTGCGGCCTCGAG
AAGCAGCTGAAGTGCGAGAGCGGCGGACCCACCGACGCCCTGGACGACTTCGACCTGGACATGCTGCCCG
CCGATGCCCTGGATGATTTTGATCTGGATATGCTCCCTGCTGACGCTCTCGATGACTTCGATCTCGATAT
GCTGCCAGGCGGAAGCGGAGCTACTAACTTCAGCCTGCTGAAGCAGGCTGGAGACGTGGAGGAGAACCCT
GGACCTATGGCCAAGCCTTTGTCTCAAGAAGAATCCACCCTCATTGAAAGAGCAACGGCTACAATCAACA
GCATCCCCATCTCTGAAGACTACAGCGTCGCCAGCGCAGCTCTCTCTAGCGACGGCCGCATCTTCACTGG
TGTCAATGTATATCATTTTACTGGGGGACCTTGTGCAGAACTCGTGGTGCTGGGCACTGCTGCTGCTGCG
GCAGCTGGCAACCTGACTTGTATCGTCGCGATCGGAAATGAGAACAGGGGCATCTTGAGCCCCTGCGGAC
GGTGCCGACAGGTGCTTCTCGATCTGCATCCTGGGATCAAAGCCATAGTGAAGGACAGTGATGGACAGCC
GACGGCAGTTGGGATTCGTGAATTGCTGCCCTCTGGTTATGTGTGGGAGGGCTAAGTCGACAATCAACCT
CTGGATTACAAAATTTGTGAAAGATTGACTGGTATTCTTAACTATGTTGCTCCTTTTACGCTATGTGGAT
ACGCTGCTTTAATGCCTTTGTATCATGCTATTGCTTCCCGTATGGCTTTCATTTTCTCCTCCTTGTATAA
ATCCTGGTTGCTGTCTCTTTATGAGGAGTTGTGGCCCGTTGTCAGGCAACGTGGCGTGGTGTGCACTGTG
TTTGCTGACGCAACCCCCACTGGTTGGGGCATTGCCACCACCTGTCAGCTCCTTTCCGGGACTTTCGCTT
TCCCCCTCCCTATTGCCACGGCGGAACTCATCGCCGCCTGCCTTGCCCGCTGCTGGACAGGGGCTCGGCT
GTTGGGCACTGACAATTCCGTGGTGTTGTCGGGGAAATCATCGTCCTTTCCTTGGCTGCTCGCCTGTGTT
GCCACCTGGATTCTGCGCGGGACGTCCTTCTGCTACGTCCCTTCGGCCCTCAATCCAGCGGACCTTCCTT
CCCGCGGCCTGCTGCCGGCTCTGCGGCCTCTTCCGCGTCTTCGCCTTCGCCCTCAGACGAGTCGGATCTC
CCTTTGGGCCGCCTCCCCGCCTGGTACCTTTAAGACCAATGACTTACAAGGCAGCTGTAGATCTTAGCCA
CTTTTTAAAAGAAAAGGGGGGACTGGAAGGGCTAATTCACTCCCAACGAAGATAAGATCTGCTTTTTGCT
TGTACTGGGTCTCTCTGGTTAGACCAGATCTGAGCCTGGGAGCTCTCTGGCTAACTAGGGAACCCACTGC
TTAAGCCTCAATAAAGCTTGCCTTGAGTGCTTCAAGTAGTGTGTGCCCGTCTGTTGTGTGACTCTGGTAA
CTAGAGATCCCTCAGACCCTTTTAGTCAGTGTGGAAAATCTCTAGCAGTAGTAGTTCATGTCATCTTATT
ATTCAGTATTTATAACTTGCAAAGAAATGAATATCAGAGAGTGAGAGGAACTTGTTTATTGCAGCTTATA
ATGGTTACAAATAAAGCAATAGCATCACAAATTTCACAAATAAAGCATTTTTTTCACTGCATTCTAGTTG
TGGTTTGTCCAAACTCATCAATGTATCTTATCATGTCTGGCTCTAGCTATCCCGCCCCTAACTCCGCCCA
TCCCGCCCCTAACTCCGCCCAGTTCCGCCCATTCTCCGCCCCATGGCTGACTAATTTTTTTTATTTATGC
AGAGGCCGAGGCCGCCTCGGCCTCTGAGCTATTCCAGAAGTAGTGAGGAGGCTTTTTTGGAGGCCTAGAC
TTTTGCAGAGACCAAATTCGTAATCATGTCATAGCTGTTTCCTGTGTGAAATTGTTATCCGCTCACAATT
CCACACAACATACGAGCCGGAAGCATAAAGTGTAAAGCCTGGGGTGCCTAATGAGTGAGCTAACTCACAT
TAATTGCGTTGCGCTCACTGCCCGCTTTCCAGTCGGGAAACCTGTCGTGCCAGCTGCATTAATGAATCGG
CCAACGCGCGGGGAGAGGCGGTTTGCGTATTGGGCGCTCTTCCGCTTCCTCGCTCACTGACTCGCTGCGC
TCGGTCGTTCGGCTGCGGCGAGCGGTATCAGCTCACTCAAAGGCGGTAATACGGTTATCCACAGAATCAG
GGGATAACGCAGGAAAGAACATGTGAGCAAAAGGCCAGCAAAAGGCCAGGAACCGTAAAAAGGCCGCGTT
GCTGGCGTTTTTCCATAGGCTCCGCCCCCCTGACGAGCATCACAAAAATCGACGCTCAAGTCAGAGGTGG
CGAAACCCGACAGGACTATAAAGATACCAGGCGTTTCCCCCTGGAAGCTCCCTCGTGCGCTCTCCTGTTC
CGACCCTGCCGCTTACCGGATACCTGTCCGCCTTTCTCCCTTCGGGAAGCGTGGCGCTTTCTCATAGCTC
ACGCTGTAGGTATCTCAGTTCGGTGTAGGTCGTTCGCTCCAAGCTGGGCTGTGTGCACGAACCCCCCGTT
CAGCCCGACCGCTGCGCCTTATCCGGTAACTATCGTCTTGAGTCCAACCCGGTAAGACACGACTTATCGC
CACTGGCAGCAGCCACTGGTAACAGGATTAGCAGAGCGAGGTATGTAGGCGGTGCTACAGAGTTCTTGAA
GTGGTGGCCTAACTACGGCTACACTAGAAGAACAGTATTTGGTATCTGCGCTCTGCTGAAGCCAGTTACC
TTCGGAAAAAGAGTTGGTAGCTCTTGATCCGGCAAACAAACCACCGCTGGTAGCGGTGGTTTTTTTGTTT
GCAAGCAGCAGATTACGCGCAGAAAAAAAGGATCTCAAGAAGATCCTTTGATCTTTTCTACGGGGTCTGA
CGCTCAGTGGAACGAAAACTCACGTTAAGGGATTTTGGTCATGAGATTATCAAAAAGGATCTTCACCTAG
ATCCTTTTAAATTAAAAATGAAGTTTTAAATCAATCTAAAGTATATATGAGTAAACTTGGTCTGACAGTT
ACCAATGCTTAATCAGTGAGGCACCTATCTCAGCGATCTGTCTATTTCGTTCATCCATAGTTGCCTGACT
CCCCGTCGTGTAGATAACTACGATACGGGAGGGCTTACCATCTGGCCCCAGTGCTGCAATGATACCGCGA
GACCCACGCTCACCGGCTCCAGATTTATCAGCAATAAACCAGCCAGCCGGAAGGGCCGAGCGCAGAAGTG
GTCCTGCAACTTTATCCGCCTCCATCCAGTCTATTAATTGTTGCCGGGAAGCTAGAGTAAGTAGTTCGCC
AGTTAATAGTTTGCGCAACGTTGTTGCCATTGCTACAGGCATCGTGGTGTCACGCTCGTCGTTTGGTATG
GCTTCATTCAGCTCCGGTTCCCAACGATCAAGGCGAGTTACATGATCCCCCATGTTGTGCAAAAAAGCGG
TTAGCTCCTTCGGTCCTCCGATCGTTGTCAGAAGTAAGTTGGCCGCAGTGTTATCACTCATGGTTATGGC
AGCACTGCATAATTCTCTTACTGTCATGCCATCCGTAAGATGCTTTTCTGTGACTGGTGAGTACTCAACC
AAGTCATTCTGAGAATAGTGTATGCGGCGACCGAGTTGCTCTTGCCCGGCGTCAATACGGGATAATACCG
CGCCACATAGCAGAACTTTAAAAGTGCTCATCATTGGAAAACGTTCTTCGGGGCGAAAACTCTCAAGGAT
CTTACCGCTGTTGAGATCCAGTTCGATGTAACCCACTCGTGCACCCAACTGATCTTCAGCATCTTTTACT
TTCACCAGCGTTTCTGGGTGAGCAAAAACAGGAAGGCAAAATGCCGCAAAAAAGGGAATAAGGGCGACAC
GGAAATGTTGAATACTCATACTCTTCCTTTTTCAATATTATTGAAGCATTTATCAGGGTTATTGTCTCAT
GAGCGGATACATATTTGAATGTATTTAGAAAAATAAACAAATAGGGGTTCCGCGCACATTTCCCCGAAAA
GTGCCACCTGACGTCTAAGAAACCATTATTATCATGACATTAACCTATAAAAATAGGCGTATCACGAGGC
CCTTTCGTCTCGCGCGTTTCGGTGATGACGGTGAAAACCTCTGACACATGCAGCTCCCGGAGACGGTCAC
AGCTTGTCTGTAAGCGGATGCCGGGAGCAGACAAGCCCGTCAGGGCGCGTCAGCGGGTGTTGGCGGGTGT
CGGGGCTGGCTTAACTATGCGGCATCAGAGCAGATTGTACTGAGAGTGCACCATATGCGGTGTGAAATAC
CGCACAGATGCGTAAGGAGAAAATACCGCATCAGGCGCCATTCGCCATTCAGGCTGCGCAACTGTTGGGA
AGGGCGATCGGTGCGGGCCTCTTCGCTATTACGCCAGCTGGCGAAAGGGGGATGTGCTGCAAGGCGATTA
AGTTGGGTAACGCCAGGGTTTTCCCAGTCACGACGTTGTAAAACGACGGCCAGTGCCAAGCTGACGCGTG
TAGTCTTATGCAATACTCTTGTAGTCTTGCAACATGGTAACGATGAGTTAGCAACATGCCTTACAAGGAG
AGAAAAAGCACCGTGCATGCCGATTGGTGGAAGTAAGGTGGTACGATCGTGCCTTATTAGGAAGGCAACA
GACGGGTCTGACATGGATTGGACGAACCACTGAATTGCCGCATTGCAGAGATATTGTATTTAAGTGCCTA
GCTCGATACATAAACGGGTCTCTCTGGTTAGACCAGATCTGAGCCTGGGAGCTCTCTGGCTAACTAGGGA
ACCCACTGCTTAAGCCTCAATAAAGCTTGCCTTGAGTGCTTCAAGTAGTGTGTGCCCGTCTGTTGTGTGA
CTCTGGTAACTAGAGATCCCTCAGACCCTTTTAGTCAGTGTGGAAAATCTCTAGCAGTGGCGCCCGAACA
GGGACTTGAAAGCGAAAGGGAAACCAGAGGAGCTCTCTCGACGCAGGACTCGGCTTGCTGAAGCGCGCAC
GGCAAGAGGCGAGGGGCGGCGACTGGTGAGTACGCCAAAAATTTTGACTAGCGGAGGCTAGAAGGAGAGA
GATGGGTGCGAGAGCGTCAGTATTAAGCGGGGGAGAATTAGATCGCGATGGGAAAAAATTCGGTTAAGGC
CAGGGGGAAAGAAAAAATATAAATTAAAACATATAGTATGGGCAAGCAGGGAGCTAGAACGATTCGCAGT
TAATCCTGGCCTGTTAGAAACATCAGAAGGCTGTAGACAAATACTGGGACAGCTACAACCATCCCTTCAG
ACAGGATCAGAAGAACTTAGATCATTATATAATACAGTAGCAACCCTCTATTGTGTGCATCAAAGGATAG
AGATAAAAGACACCAAGGAAGCTTTAGACAAGATAGAGGAAGAGCAAAACAAAAGTAAGACCACCGCACA
GCAAGCGGCCACTGATCTTCAGACCTGGAGGAGGAGATATGAGGGACAATTGGAGAAGTGAATTATATAA
ATATAAAGTAGTAAAAATTGAACCATTAGGAGTAGCACCCACCAAGGCAAAGAGAAGAGTGGTGCAGAGA
GAAAAAAGAGCAGTGGGAATAGGAGCTTTGTTCCTTGGGTTCTTGGGAGCAGCAGGAAGCACTATGGGCG
CAGCGTCAATGACGCTGACGGTACAGGCCAGACAATTATTGTCTGGTATAGTGCAGCAGCAGAACAATTT
GCTGAGGGCTATTGAGGCGCAACAGCATCTGTTGCAACTCACAGTCTGGGGCATCAAGCAGCTCCAGGCA
AGAATCCTGGCTGTGGAAAGATACCTAAAGGATCAACAGCTCCTGGGGATTTGGGGTTGCTCTGGAAAAC
TCATTTGCACCACTGCTGTGCCTTGGAATGCTAGTTGGAGTAATAAATCTCTGGAACAGATTTGGAATCA
CACGACCTGGATGGAGTGGGACAGAGAAATTAACAATTACACAAGCTTAATACACTCCTTAATTGAAGAA
TCGCAAAACCAGCAAGAAAAGAATGAACAAGAATTATTGGAATTAGATAAATGGGCAAGTTTGTGGAATT
GGTTTAACATAACAAATTGGCTGTGGTATATAAAATTATTCATAATGATAGTAGGAGGCTTGGTAGGTTT
AAGAATAGTTTTTGCTGTACTTTCTATAGTGAATAGAGTTAGGCAGGGATATTCACCATTATCGTTTCAG
ACCCACCTCCCAACCCCGAGGGGACCCGACAGGCCCGAAGGAATAGAAGAAGAAGGTGGAGAGAGAGACA
GAGACAGATCCATTCGATTAGTGAACGGATCTCGACGGTATCGGTTAACTTTTAAAAGAAAAGGGGGGAT
TGGGGGGTACAGTGCAGGGGAAAGAATAGTAGACATAATAGCAACAGACATACAAACTAAAGAATTACAA
AAACAAATTACAAAATTCAAAATTTTATCGATACTAGTTCCACCCCACAGTGGTTTACTCCCTATCAGTG
ATAGAGAACGTATGAAGAGTTTACTCCCTATCAGTGATAGAGAACGTATGCAGACTTTACTCCCTATCAG
TGATAGAGAACGTATAAGGAGTTTACTCCCTATCAGTGATAGAGAACGTATGACCAGTTTACTCCCTATC
AGTGATAGAGAACGTATCTACAGTTTACTCCCTATCAGTGATAGAGAACGTATATCCAGTTTACTCCCTA
TCAGTGATAGAGAACGTATAAGCTTTAGGCGTGTACGGTGGGCGCCTATAAAAGCAGAGCTCGTTTAGTG
AACCGTCAGATCGCCTGGAGCAATTCCACAACACTTTTGTCTTATACCAACTTTCCGTACCACTTCCTAC
CCTCGTAAATCTAGAATGCGTTTCCCCTACGGGCGGCCAGAGTTCCTGGGGCTGTCTCAGGACGAGGTGG
AGTGCAGCGCCGACCACATCGCCCGCCCCATCCTCATCCTCAAGGAGACTCGGCGGCTGCCCTGGGCCAC
TGGCTACGCAGAGGTTATCAATGCCGGGAAGAGCACACACAATGAAGACCAAGCCAGCTGTGAGGTGCTC
ACTGTGAAGAAGAAGGCAGGGGCCGTGACCTCAACCCCAAACAGGAACTCATCCAAGAGACGGTCCTCCC
TTCCCAATGGGGAAGGGCTGCAGCTGAAGGAGAACTCGGAATCCGAGGGTGTTTCCTGCCACTATTGGTC
GCTGTTTGACGGGCACGCGGGGTCCGGGGCCGCGGTGGTGGCGTCACGCCTGCTGCAGCACCACATCACG
GAGCAGCTGCAGGACATCGTGGACATCCTGAAGAACTCCGCCGTCCTGCCCCCTACCTGCCTGGGGGAGG
AGCCTGAGAACACGCCCGCCAACAGCCGGACTCTGACCCGGGCAGCCTCCCTGCGCGGAGGGGTGGGGGC
CCCGGGCTCCCCCAGCACGCCCCCCACACGCTTCTTTACCGAGAAGAAGATTCCCCATGAGTGCCTGGTC
ATCGGAGCGCTTGAAAGTGCATTCAAGGAAATGGACCTACAGATAGAACGAGAGAGGAGTTCATATAATA
TATCTGGTGGCTGCACGGCCCTCATTGTGATTTGCCTTTTGGGGAAGCTGTATGTTGCAAATGCTGGGGA
TAGCAGGGCCATAATCATCAGAAATGGAGAAATTATCCCCATGTCTTCAGAATTTACCCCCGAGACGGAG
CGCCAGCGACTTCAGTACCTGGCATTCATGCAGCCTCACTTGCTGGGAAATGAGTTCACACATTTGGAGT
TTCCAAGGAGAGTACAGAGAAAGGAGCTTGGAAAGAAGATGCTCTACAGGGACTTTAATATGACAGGCTG
GGCATACAAAACCATTGAGGATGAGGACTTGAAGTTCCCCCTTATATATGGAGAAGGCAAGAAGGCCCGG
GTAATGGCAACTATTGGAGTGACCAGGGGACTTGGGGACCATGACCTGAAGGTGCATGACTCCAACATCT
ACATTAAACCATTCCTGTCTTCAGCTCCAGAGGTAAGAATCTACGATCTTTCAAAATATGATCATGGATC
AGATGATGTGCTGATCTTGGCCACTGATGGACTCTGGGACGTTTTATCAAATGAAGAAGTAGCAGAAGCA
ATCACTCAGTTTCTTCCTAACTGTGATCCAGATGATCCTCACAGGTACACACTGGCAGCTCAGGACCTGG
TGATGCGTGCCCGGGGTGTGCTGAAGGACAGAGGATGGCGGATATCTAATGACCGACTGGGCTCAGGAGA
CGACATTTCTGTATATGTCATTCCTTTAATACATGGAAACAAGCTGTCATCAGCGGCCGCCATGCAACGT
GCCCTGCCAGGCGCCCGCCAGCACTTGGGGGCCATTCTGGCCAGCGCCAGCGTGGTGGTGAAGGCTCTGT
GTGCGGCGGTACTATTCCTCTACCTGCTCTCCTTCGCCGTGGACACAGGCTGCCTGGCGGTCACCCCGGG
CTACCTCTTTCCTCCCAACTTCTGGATCTGGACCCTGGCCACCCATGGGCTGATGGAGCAGCATGTGTGG
GACGTGGCCATCAGCCTGACAACGGTGGTGGTGGCCGGGCGTTTGCTGGAGCCCCTCTGGGGGGCCTTGG
AGCTGCTCATCTTCTTCTCAGTGGTGAATGTGTCTGTAGGGCTGCTGGGGGCCTTCGCCTACCTCCTCAC
CTACATGGCTTCCTTCAACCTGGTCTACCTGTTCACTGTCCGTATCCACGGCGCCTTGGGCTTCCTAGGT
GGCGTCCTGGTGGCACTCAAGCAAACCATGGGGGACTGTGTGGTCCTGCGAGTGCCCCAGGTGCGCGTCA
GTGTGATGCCCATGCTGCTGCTGGCGCTGCTGCTCCTGCTGCGGCTCGCCACGCTGCTCCAGAGCCCGGC
GCTGGCTTCCTATGGCTTCGGGCTGCTCTCCAGTTGGGTATATCTTCGCTTCTACCAGCGCCATAGCCGG
GGCCGAGGGGACATGGCTGACCACTTTGCTTTCGCCACTTTCTTCCCTGCTAGCTACCCTTACGACGTGC
CAGACTACGCCTAAGGCCGCAAGGATCTGCGATCGCTCCGGTGCCCGTCAGTGGGCAGAGCGCACATCGC
CCACAGTCCCCGAGAAGTTGGGGGGAGGGGTCGGCAATTGAACGGGTGCCTAGAGAAGGTGGCGCGGGGT
AAACTGGGAAAGTGATGTCGTGTACTGGCTCCGCCTTTTTCCCGAGGGTGGGGGAGAACCGTATATAAGT
GCAGTAGTCGCCGTGAACGTTCTTTTTCGCAACGGGTTTGCCGCCAGAACACAGCTGAAGCTTCGAGGGG
CTCGCATCTCTCCTTCACGCGCCCGCCGCCCTACCTGAGGCCGCCATCCACGCCGGTTGAGTCGCGTTCT
GCCGCCTCCCGCCTGTGGTGCCTCCTGAACTGCGTCCGCCGTCTAGGTAAGTTTAAAGCTCAGGTCGAGA
CCGGGCCTTTGTCCGGCGCTCCCTTGGAGCCTACCTAGACTCAGCCGGCTCTCCACGCTTTGCCTGACCC
TGCTTGCTCAACTCTACGTCTTTGTTTCGTTTTCTGTTCTGCGCCGTTACAGATCCAAGCTGTGACCGGC
GCCTACGCCACCATGAGCCGGCTGGACAAGAGCAAAGTGATCAACAGCGCCCTGGAACTGCTGAACGGCG
TGGGCATCGAGGGCCTGACCACCCGGAAGCTGGCCCAGAAACTGGGCGTGGAACAGCCCACCCTGTACTG
GCACGTGAAGAACAAGCGGGCCCTGCTGGACGCCCTGCCCATCGAGATGCTGGACCGGCACCACACCCAC
AGCTGCCCTCTGGAAGGCGAGAGCTGGCAGGACTTCCTGCGGAACAACGCCAAGAGCTACAGATGCGCCC
TGCTGAGCCACCGGGACGGCGCCAAAGTGCACCTGGGCACCAGACCCACCGAGAAGCAGTACGAGACACT
GGAAAACCAGCTGGCCTTCCTGTGCCAGCAGGGCTTCAGCCTGGAAAACGCCCTGTACGCCCTGAGCGCC
GTGGGCCACTTCACCCTGGGCTGCGTGCTGGAAGAACAGGAACACC
Features (pLannotate 1.2.2; 29 found; start..end, strand, type, name):
    357..755     +  CDS            BSD: blasticidin S deaminase; Aspergillus terreus BSD; confers resistance to blasticidin
    762..1350    +  misc_feature   WPRE: woodchuck hepatitis virus posttranscriptional regulatory element
   1345..1452    +  CDS            nef (fragment): NEF_SIVS4 - Experimental evidence at protein level: Swiss-Prot protein existence level 1. Interferes with TCR signaling from the cell membrane. Interacts with CD247/TCRZ (TCR zeta chain) and exert potent down- regulation of cell surface TCR/CD3 complexes. From Simian immunodeficiency virus (isolate F236/smH4) (SIV-sm) (Simian immunodeficiency virus sooty mangabey monkey).
   1477..1657    +  LTR            5' LTR (truncated): truncated 5' long terminal repeat (LTR) from HIV-1
   1729..1850    +  polyA_signal   SV40 poly(A) signal: SV40 polyadenylation signal
   1890..2025    +  rep_origin     SV40 ori: SV40 origin of replication
   2082..2098    -  protein_bind   lac operator: The lac repressor binds to the lac operator to inhibit transcription in E. coli. This inhibition can be relieved by adding lactose or isopropyl-β-D-thiogalactopyranoside (IPTG). lac repressor encoded by lacI
   2106..2136    -  promoter       lac promoter: promoter for the E. coli lac operon
   2151..2172    -  protein_bind   CAP binding site: CAP binding activates transcription in the presence of cAMP. E. coli catabolite activator protein
   2185..2277    -  CDS            lacI (fragment): lac repressor; lacI; The lac repressor binds to the lac operator to inhibit transcription in E. coli. This inhibition can be relieved by adding lactose or isopropyl-β-D-thiogalactopyranoside (IPTG).
   2460..3048    -  rep_origin     ori: high-copy-number ColE1/pMB1/pBR322/pUC origin of replication
   3219..4079    -  CDS            AmpR: β-lactamase; bla; confers resistance to ampicillin, carbenicillin, and related antibiotics
   4080..4184    -  promoter       AmpR promoter: bla
   4279..4314    +  CDS            rop (fragment): Rop protein, which maintains plasmids at low copy number; rop
   4416..4515    +  misc_feature   bom (fragment): basis of mobility region from pBR322
   4521..4675    -  CDS            lacZα (fragment): LacZα fragment of β-galactosidase; lacZ fragment
   4689..4915    +  promoter       RSV promoter: Rous sarcoma virus enhancer/promoter
   4916..5096    +  LTR            5' LTR (truncated): truncated 5' long terminal repeat (LTR) from HIV-1
   5143..5268    +  misc_feature   HIV-1 Ψ: packaging signal of human immunodeficiency virus type 1
   5252..5590    +  CDS            HIV-1 gag (fragment): gag protein from human immunodeficiency virus 1; gag
   5761..5994    +  misc_feature   RRE: The Rev response element (RRE) of HIV-1 allows for Rev-dependent mRNA export from the nucleus to the cytoplasm.
   6371..6471    +  CDS            Rev (fragment): human immunodeficiency virus 1 (HIV-1) Rev protein; rev; enhances nuclear export of unspliced and incompletely spliced viral mRNAs
   6490..6606    +  misc_feature   cPPT/CTS: central polypurine tract and central termination sequence of HIV-1
   6633..7009    +  promoter       TRE3G promoter: 3rd-generation Tet-responsive promoter that can be activated by binding of Tet-On® 3G
   7016..8449    +  CDS            PPM1H (fragment): PPM1H_HUMAN - Also known as ARHCL1, KIAA1157, URCC2. Experimental evidence at protein level: Swiss-Prot protein existence level 1. Dephosphorylates CDKN1B at 'Thr-187', thus removing a signal for proteasomal degradation. From Homo sapiens (Human).
   8462..9148    +  CDS            TMEM115 (fragment): TM115_HUMAN - Also known as PL6 From Homo sapiens (Human).
   9223..9434    +  promoter       EF-1α core promoter: core promoter for human elongation factor EF-1α
   9447..9715    +  LTR            5' LTR (truncated): truncated 5' long terminal repeat (LTR) from human T-cell leukemia virus (HTLV) type 1
   9743..164     +  CDS            tetR (across the origin): TETR2_ECOLX - Experimental evidence at protein level: Swiss-Prot protein existence level 1. TetR is the repressor of the tetracycline resistance element; its N-terminal region forms a helix-turn-helix structure and binds DNA. Binding of tetracycline to TetR reduces the repressor affinity for the tetracycline resistance gene (tetA) promoter operator sites. From Escherichia coli.
