[The description below was written by a language model from this plasmid's Addgene catalogue record and pLannotate feature annotations shown in this document.]
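Description:
Lenti-TO-Δ37 PPM1H-TMEM115-HA is a 10.2 kb lentiviral mammalian expression plasmid built on the Lenti-TO backbone. It is propagated in E. coli through a high-copy ColE1/pUC-type origin with ampicillin selection. The viral portion has a third-generation layout. An RSV promoter fused to a truncated HIV-1 5' LTR drives genomic RNA production in packaging cells. This is followed by the Ψ packaging signal with a gag fragment, the Rev response element for nuclear export of unspliced RNA, and the cPPT/CTS, which aids nuclear import. A WPRE lies upstream of the truncated 3' LTR to enhance transcript expression, and an SV40 poly(A) signal and SV40 origin lie downstream of that LTR.

The payload is a human PPM1H phosphatase carrying the Δ37 mutation named in the record. It is fused at its C terminus to TMEM115 sequence, which the annotation calls as a fragment, and to an HA epitope tag. The HA tag is stated in the catalogue entry but is not separately annotated in the feature table. This fusion sits under a TRE3G tetracycline-responsive promoter. A second cassette, driven by the EF-1α core promoter with an HTLV-1 LTR fragment, encodes a TetR-derived protein followed by blasticidin S deaminase. The TetR-derived protein is presumably the Tet transactivator that TRE3G requires, although the annotation identifies only the tetR portion. How the two coding regions are linked is not annotated. This arrangement suggests an all-in-one vector that gives blasticidin-selectable transduced cells with tetracycline/doxycycline-regulated expression of the fusion. The associated publication concerns how PPM1H localization influences LRRK2 kinase-mediated Rab GTPase phosphorylation and ciliogenesis, so the TMEM115 fusion plausibly serves to direct the truncated phosphatase to a defined membrane compartment. The record itself does not state this.
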