Addgene plasmid #208374: Lenti-TO-Δ37 PPM1H-TMEM115-HA
Purpose: Lentiviral expression of human Δ37-PPM1H with C-terminal TMEM115-HA
Depositing lab: Suzanne Pfeffer. Depositing organization: Stanford University. Publication: Localization of PPM1H phosphatase tunes Parkinson's disease-linked LRRK2 kinase-mediated Rab GTPase phosphorylation and ciliogenesis. Yeshaw WM, Adhikari A, Chiang CY, Dhekne HS, Wawro PS, Pfeffer SR. Proc Natl Acad Sci U S A. 2023 Oct 31;120(44):e2315171120. doi: 10.1073/pnas.2315171120. Epub 2023 Oct 27. PubMed 37889931.
Backbone
  Vector backbone: Lenti-TO
  Vector type: Mammalian Expression, Lentiviral
Growth in bacteria
  Bacterial resistance: Ampicillin, 100 μg/mL
  Growth temperature: 37°C
  Growth strain: NEB Stable
  Copy number: High Copy
Gene/Insert
  Gene/Insert name: delta37 PPM1H-TMEM115-HA
  Species: H. sapiens (human)
  Mutation: delta37
  Entrez Gene: PPM1H (a.k.a. ARHCL1, NERPP-2C, URCC2)
  Cloning method: Restriction Enzyme; 5′ cloning site Unknown (unknown if destroyed); 3′ cloning site Unknown (unknown if destroyed)
Terms and licenses: Academic/Nonprofit Terms; Industry Terms: Not Available to Industry
How to cite: Lenti-TO-Δ37 PPM1H-TMEM115-HA was a gift from Suzanne Pfeffer (Addgene plasmid # 208374 ; http://n2t.net/addgene:208374 ; RRID:Addgene_208374)
